Addgene plasmid #144174: TFORF1424
Purpose: Lentiviral vector for overexpressing transcription factor ORFs with unique 24-bp barcodes. Barcodes facilitate identification of transcription factors in pooled screens.
Depositing lab: Feng Zhang. Depositing organization: Broad Institute. Publication: A transcription factor atlas of directed differentiation. Joung J, Ma S, Tay T, Geiger-Schuller KR, Kirchgatterer PC, Verdine VK, Guo B, Arias-Garcia MA, Allen WE, Singh A, Kuksenko O, Abudayyeh OO, Gootenberg JS, Fu Z, Macrae RK, Buenrostro JD, Regev A, Zhang F. Cell. 2023 Jan 5;186(1):209-229.e26. doi: 10.1016/j.cell.2022.11.026. PubMed 36608654.
Backbone
  Vector backbone: pLX_TRC317
  Backbone manufacturer: Broad Institute Genetic Perturbation Platform
  Backbone size w/o insert (bp): 8264
  Vector type: Mammalian Expression, Lentiviral
  Selectable markers: Puromycin
Growth in bacteria
  Bacterial resistance: Ampicillin, 100 μg/mL
  Growth temperature: 37°C
  Growth strain: NEB Stable
  Copy number: High Copy
Gene/Insert
  Gene/Insert name: ZNF211
  Species: H. sapiens (human)
  Insert size (bp): 1952
  Entrez Gene: ZNF211 (a.k.a. C2H2-25, CH2H2-25, ZNF-25)
  Promoter: EF1a
  Cloning method: Unknown
  Sequencing primers: 5′ GGGTGGAGACTGAAGTTAGGCCAG; 3′ CACATAGCGTAAAAGGAGCAACATAG
Terms and licenses: Academic/Nonprofit Terms; Industry Terms: Not Available to Industry
Depositor comments: NM_001265598,ENST00000541801 . The transcription factor ORF portion of this plasmid was synthesized by Genewiz. Please test multiple small colonies in case of plasmid recombination. To make this collection available in a timely manner, a portion of this collection was not fully sequenced by Addgene. If an Addgene verified full plasmid sequence is not available, please contact us prior to placing an order to request the full sequence.
How to cite: TFORF1424 was a gift from Feng Zhang (Addgene plasmid # 144174 ; http://n2t.net/addgene:144174 ; RRID:Addgene_144174)
