[The description below was written by a language model from this plasmid's Addgene catalogue record and pLannotate feature annotations shown in this document.]
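Description:
TFORF1424 is a third-generation-style, self-inactivating lentiviral expression plasmid built on the pLX_TRC317 backbone, carrying the human zinc finger transcription factor ZNF211 as one member of a barcoded transcription factor ORF collection. In bacteria it is maintained through a high-copy ColE1/pUC-type origin and selected with ampicillin via the bla gene. An f1 origin and remnants of a lac/lacZα cloning region flanked by T7 and T3 promoters are also present in the backbone. The depositor notes that the plasmid can recombine, which is a common issue with LTR-containing vectors.

The viral portion begins with an RSV promoter fused to a truncated HIV-1 5' LTR, which drives Tat-independent production of the genomic RNA in packaging cells. It is followed by the Ψ packaging signal with a gag fragment, the RRE for Rev-dependent nuclear export, and a cPPT/CTS element that aids nuclear import. Within the transfer cassette, an SV40 early promoter/origin drives the puromycin N-acetyltransferase gene for selection of transduced mammalian cells, and a downstream EF-1α promoter provides strong constitutive expression of the ZNF211 ORF. The annotation tool matched only the first part of the roughly 1.95 kb insert to ZNF211, leaving the remainder and the 24-bp barcode unannotated. A short U6 promoter fragment lies just after this region. A WPRE enhances transcript stability and expression, and the ΔU3 3' LTR inactivates viral promoter activity after integration, with an SV40 polyadenylation signal beyond it.

The construct is intended for overexpressing ZNF211 in mammalian cells, singly or in pooled screens where the unique barcode identifies which transcription factor each cell received, as in directed differentiation studies.
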