Features (pLannotate 1.2.2; 31 found; start..end, strand, type, name):
      5..231     +  promoter       RSV promoter: Rous sarcoma virus enhancer/promoter
    232..412     +  LTR            5' LTR (truncated): truncated 5' long terminal repeat (LTR) from HIV-1
    459..584     +  misc_feature   HIV-1 Ψ: packaging signal of human immunodeficiency virus type 1
    568..931     +  CDS            HIV-1 gag (fragment): gag protein from human immunodeficiency virus 1; gag
   1077..1310    +  misc_feature   RRE: The Rev response element (RRE) of HIV-1 allows for Rev-dependent mRNA export from the nucleus to the cytoplasm.
   1687..1713    +  CDS            Rev (fragment): human immunodeficiency virus 1 (HIV-1) Rev protein; rev; enhances nuclear export of unspliced and incompletely spliced viral mRNAs
   1720..1743    +  promoter       SV40 promoter (fragment): SV40 early promoter
   1744..1815    +  promoter       SV40 promoter (fragment): SV40 enhancer and early promoter
   1839..1974    +  rep_origin     SV40 ori: SV40 origin of replication
   2020..2616    +  CDS            PuroR (fragment): puromycin N-acetyltransferase; pac from Streptomyces; confers resistance to puromycin
   2665..2782    +  misc_feature   cPPT/CTS: central polypurine tract and central termination sequence of HIV-1
   2847..2913    +  CDS            small t antigen (fragment): SV40 (simian virus 40) small t antigen
   2920..4098    +  promoter       EF-1α promoter: strong constitutive promoter for human elongation factor EF-1α
   4115..5050    +  CDS            ZNF211 (fragment): ZN211_HUMAN - Experimental evidence at transcript level: Swiss-Prot protein existence level 2. May be involved in transcriptional regulation. From Homo sapiens (Human).
   5978..6031    +  promoter       U6 promoter (fragment): RNA polymerase III promoter for human U6 snRNA
   6073..6661    +  misc_feature   WPRE: woodchuck hepatitis virus posttranscriptional regulatory element
   6712..6731    +  misc_feature   cPPT/CTS (fragment): central polypurine tract and central termination sequence of HIV-1
   6733..6966    +  LTR            3' LTR (ΔU3): self-inactivating 3' long terminal repeat (LTR) from HIV-1
   7044..7165    +  polyA_signal   SV40 poly(A) signal: SV40 polyadenylation signal
   7205..7340    +  rep_origin     SV40 ori: SV40 origin of replication
   7361..7379    -  promoter       T7 promoter: promoter for bacteriophage T7 RNA polymerase
   7387..7542    +  CDS            lacZα (fragment): LacZα fragment of β-galactosidase; lacZ fragment
   7547..7975    +  rep_origin     f1 ori (sequence partly withheld): f1 bacteriophage origin of replication; arrow indicates direction of (+) strand synthesis
   8028..8132    +  promoter       AmpR promoter: bla
   8133..8993    +  CDS            AmpR: β-lactamase; bla; confers resistance to ampicillin, carbenicillin, and related antibiotics
   9164..9752    +  rep_origin     ori: high-copy-number ColE1/pMB1/pBR322/pUC origin of replication
   9935..10027   +  CDS            lacI (fragment): lac repressor; lacI; The lac repressor binds to the lac operator to inhibit transcription in E. coli. This inhibition can be relieved by adding lactose or isopropyl-β-D-thiogalactopyranoside (IPTG).
  10040..10061   +  protein_bind   CAP binding site: CAP binding activates transcription in the presence of cAMP. E. coli catabolite activator protein
  10076..10106   +  promoter       lac promoter: promoter for the E. coli lac operon
  10114..10130   +  protein_bind   lac operator: The lac repressor binds to the lac operator to inhibit transcription in E. coli. This inhibition can be relieved by adding lactose or isopropyl-β-D-thiogalactopyranoside (IPTG). lac repressor encoded by lacI
  10175..10193   +  promoter       T3 promoter: promoter for bacteriophage T3 RNA polymerase
>Addgene plasmid #144174 | TFORF1424 | addgene full sequence | sequence record 404064 | Addgene NGS Result
TTAATGTAGTCTTATGCAATACTCTTGTAGTCTTGCAACATGGTAACGATGAGTTAGCAACATGCCTTAC
AAGGAGAGAAAAAGCACCGTGCATGCCGATTGGTGGAAGTAAGGTGGTACGATCGTGCCTTATTAGGAAG
GCAACAGACGGGTCTGACATGGATTGGACGAACCACTGAATTGCCGCATTGCAGAGATATTGTATTTAAG
TGCCTAGCTCGATACATAAACGGGTCTCTCTGGTTAGACCAGATCTGAGCCTGGGAGCTCTCTGGCTAAC
TAGGGAACCCACTGCTTAAGCCTCAATAAAGCTTGCCTTGAGTGCTTCAAGTAGTGTGTGCCCGTCTGTT
GTGTGACTCTGGTAACTAGAGATCCCTCAGACCCTTTTAGTCAGTGTGGAAAATCTCTAGCAGTGGCGCC
CGAACAGGGACTTGAAAGCGAAAGGGAAACCAGAGGAGCTCTCTCGACGCAGGACTCGGCTTGCTGAAGC
GCGCACGGCAAGAGGCGAGGGGCGGCGACTGGTGAGTACGCCAAAAATTTTGACTAGCGGAGGCTAGAAG
GAGAGAGATGGGTGCGAGAGCGTCAGTATTAAGCGGGGGAGAATTAGATCGCGATGGGAAAAAATTCGGT
TAAGGCCAGGGGGAAAGAAAAAATATAAATTAAAACATATAGTATGGGCAAGCAGGGAGCTAGAACGATT
CGCAGTTAATCCTGGCCTGTTAGAAACATCAGAAGGCTGTAGACAAATACTGGGACAGCTACAACCATCC
CTTCAGACAGGATCAGAAGAACTTAGATCATTATATAATACAGTAGCAACCCTCTATTGTGTGCATCAAA
GGATAGAGATAAAAGACACCAAGGAAGCTTTAGACAAGATAGAGGAAGAGCAAAACAAAAGTAAGACCAC
CGCACAGCAAGCGGCCGCTGATCTTCAGACCTGGAGGAGGAGATATGAGGGACAATTGGAGAAGTGAATT
ATATAAATATAAAGTAGTAAAAATTGAACCATTAGGAGTAGCACCCACCAAGGCAAAGAGAAGAGTGGTG
CAGAGAGAAAAAAGAGCAGTGGGAATAGGAGCTTTGTTCCTTGGGTTCTTGGGAGCAGCAGGAAGCACTA
TGGGCGCAGCGTCAATGACGCTGACGGTACAGGCCAGACAATTATTGTCTGGTATAGTGCAGCAGCAGAA
CAATTTGCTGAGGGCTATTGAGGCGCAACAGCATCTGTTGCAACTCACAGTCTGGGGCATCAAGCAGCTC
CAGGCAAGAATCCTGGCTGTGGAAAGATACCTAAAGGATCAACAGCTCCTGGGGATTTGGGGTTGCTCTG
GAAAACTCATTTGCACCACTGCTGTGCCTTGGAATGCTAGTTGGAGTAATAAATCTCTGGAACAGATTTG
GAATCACACGACCTGGATGGAGTGGGACAGAGAAATTAACAATTACACAAGCTTAATACACTCCTTAATT
GAAGAATCGCAAAACCAGCAAGAAAAGAATGAACAAGAATTATTGGAATTAGATAAATGGGCAAGTTTGT
GGAATTGGTTTAACATAACAAATTGGCTGTGGTATATAAAATTATTCATAATGATAGTAGGAGGCTTGGT
AGGTTTAAGAATAGTTTTTGCTGTACTTTCTATAGTGAATAGAGTTAGGCAGGGATATTCACCATTATCG
TTTCAGACCCACCTCCCAACCCCGAGGGGACCCATGCATTGCATCTCAATTAGTCAGCAACCAGGTGTGG
AAAGTCCCCAGGCTCCCCAGCAGGCAGAAGTATGCAAAGCATGCGTCTCAATTAGTCAGCAACCATAGTC
CCGCCCCTAACTCCGCCCATCCCGCCCCTAACTCCGCCCAGTTCCGCCCATTCTCCGCCCCATGGCTGAC
TAATTTTTTTTATTTATGCAGAGGCCGAGGCCGCCTCGGCCTCTGAGCTATTCCAGAAGTAGTGAGGAGG
CTTTTTTGGAGGCCTAGGCTTTTGCAAAAAGCTTTCTAGAGGTACCACCGGAGCTTACCATGACCGAGTA
CAAGCCCACGGTGCGCCTCGCCACCCGCGACGACGTCCCCAGGGCCGTACGCACCCTCGCCGCCGCGTTC
GCCGACTACCCCGCCACGCGCCACACCGTCGATCCGGACCGCCACATCGAGCGGGTCACCGAGCTGCAAG
AACTCTTCCTCACGCGCGTCGGGCTCGACATCGGCAAGGTGTGGGTCGCGGACGACGGCGCCGCCGTGGC
GGTCTGGACCACGCCGGAGAGCGTCGAAGCGGGGGCGGTGTTCGCCGAGATCGGCCCGCGCATGGCCGAG
TTGAGCGGTTCCCGGCTGGCCGCGCAGCAACAGATGGAAGGCCTCCTGGCGCCGCACCGGCCCAAGGAGC
CCGCGTGGTTCCTGGCCACCGTCGGCGTCTCGCCCGACCACCAGGGCAAGGGTCTGGGCAGCGCCGTCGT
GCTCCCCGGAGTGGAGGCGGCCGAGCGCGCCGGGGTGCCCGCCTTCCTGGAGACCTCCGCGCCCCGCAAC
CTCCCCTTCTACGAGCGGCTCGGCTTCACCGTCACCGCCGACGTCGAGGTGCCCGAAGGACCGCGCACCT
GGTGCATGACCCGCAAGCCCGGTGCCAGTTAACGAATTCTAGATCTTGAGACAAATGGCAGTATTCATCC
ACAATTTTAAAAGAAAAGGGGGGATTGGGGGGTACAGTGCAGGGGAAAGAATAGTAGACATAATAGCAAC
AGACATACAAACTAAAGAATTACAAAAACAAATTACAAAAATTCAAAATTTTCGGGTTTATTACAGGGAC
AGCAGAGATCCACTTTGGCGCCGGCTCGAGGCCTGCAGGTGCAAAGATGGATAAAGTTTTAAACAGAGAG
GAATCTTTGCAGCTAATGGACCTTCTAGGTCTTGAAAGGAGTGGGAATTGGCTCCGGTGCCCGTCAGTGG
GCAGAGCGCACATCGCCCACAGTCCCCGAGAAGTTGGGGGGAGGGGTCGGCAATTGAACCGGTGCCTAGA
GAAGGTGGCGCGGGGTAAACTGGGAAAGTGATGTCGTGTACTGGCTCCGCCTTTTTCCCGAGGGTGGGGG
AGAACCGTATATAAGTGCAGTAGTCGCCGTGAACGTTCTTTTTCGCAACGGGTTTGCCGCCAGAACACAG
GTAAGTGCCGTGTGTGGTTCCCGCGGGCCTGGCCTCTTTACGGGTTATGGCCCTTGCGTGCCTTGAATTA
CTTCCACCTGGCTGCAGTACGTGATTCTTGATCCCGAGCTTCGGGTTGGAAGTGGGTGGGAGAGTTCGAG
GCCTTGCGCTTAAGGAGCCCCTTCGCCTCGTGCTTGAGTTGAGGCCTGGCCTGGGCGCTGGGGCCGCCGC
GTGCGAATCTGGTGGCACCTTCGCGCCTGTCTCGCTGCTTTCGATAAGTCTCTAGCCATTTAAAATTTTT
GATGACCTGCTGCGACGCTTTTTTTCTGGCAAGATAGTCTTGTAAATGCGGGCCAAGATCTGCACACTGG
TATTTCGGTTTTTGGGGCCGCGGGCGGCGACGGGGCCCGTGCGTCCCAGCGCACATGTTCGGCGAGGCGG
GGCCTGCGAGCGCGGCCACCGAGAATCGGACGGGGGTAGTCTCAAGCTGGCCGGCCTGCTCTGGTGCCTG
GCCTCGCGCCGCCGTGTATCGCCCCGCCCTGGGCGGCAAGGCTGGCCCGGTCGGCACCAGTTGCGTGAGC
GGAAAGATGGCCGCTTCCCGGCCCTGCTGCAGGGAGCTCAAAATGGAGGACGCGGCGCTCGGGAGAGCGG
GCGGGTGAGTCACCCACACAAAGGAAAAGGGCCTTTCCGTCCTCAGCCGTCGCTTCATGTGACTCCACGG
AGTACCGGGCGCCGTCCAGGCACCTCGATTAGTTCTCGAGCTTTTGGAGTACGTCGTCTTTAGGTTGGGG
GGAGGGGTTTTATGCGATGGAGTTTCCCCACACTGAGTGGGTGGAGACTGAAGTTAGGCCAGCTTGGCAC
TTGATGTAATTCTCCTTGGAATTTGCCCTTTTTGAGTTTGGATCTTGGTTCATTCTCAAGCCTCAGACAG
TGGTTCAAAGTTTTTTTCTTCCATTTCAGGTGTCGTGAGGCTAGCACCGCCACCATGCTCGGGTTCCCCC
CGGGTCGCCCGCAGCTCCCGGTCCAGCTCCGCCCACAGACTCGGATGGCGACCGCACTGAGGGACCCGGC
TTCGGGAAGTGTGACCTTTGAAGATGTGGCCGTGTACTTCTCCTGGGAGGAATGGGATCTCCTTGATGAG
GCTCAGAAACACCTGTACTTCGATGTGATGCTGGAGAACTTTGCACTTACGTCCTCCCTGGGACTTATAT
CATCCTGGTCTCATGTAGTTGCTCAACTAGGGCTAGGGGAAGTGCCCTCTGTTCTTCACAGGATGTTCAT
GACTCCAGCCTCAGCAAGATGGGATCAGAGAGGGCCTGGCCTACATGAATGGCACTTGGGAAAAGGCATG
TCATCAGGTTGTTGGTGTGGAGTGGAACATGAGGAAACACCTTCTGAACAGAGAATTTCTGGAGAAAGAG
TGCCACAGTTCAGGACTTCCAAAGAAGGTTCATCTTCCCAGAATGCCGACTCCTGTGAAATATGTTGCCT
GGTCTTGAGAGATATTTTGCACTTGGCTGAACACCAAGGAACAAACTGCGGGCAGAAACTACACACATGT
GGAAAACAATTCTACATCAGTGCAAATCTTCAACAGCACCAGAGGCAGCACATTACAGAGGCACCTTTCA
GAAGTTATGTGGACACTGCCTCGTTTACACAGAGTTGCATAGTCCATGTGTCGGAGAAACCCTTTACCTG
CAGGGAGATCAGGAAAGACTTCCTGGCCAACATGAGGTTTCTCCATCAAGACGCCACTCAAACAGGGGAG
AAGCCAAATAACAGTAACAAGTGTGCGGTGGCCTTTTACAGTGGAAAAAGTCATCACAACTGGGGAAAAT
GCAGTAAAGCCTTTAGCCACATAGACACACTTGTTCAGGACCAGAGAATCCTCACTAGAGAAGGACTTTT
TGAGTGCAGTAAATGTGGGAAAGCATGTACGCGAAGATGTAACCTCATTCAGCACCAGAAAGTCCACAGT
GAAGAAAGGCCTTATGAATGCAATGAATGTGGAAAATTCTTTACCTACTACTCCAGTTTCATTATACATC
AGAGAGTTCATACTGGAGAAAGGCCTTATGCGTGCCCTGAATGTGGGAAATCGTTTAGTCAGATATACAG
CCTCAATAGCCATAGGAAAGTTCACACTGGAGAAAGGCCTTATGAATGTGGGGAATGTGGGAAATCTTTT
AGCCAAAGGTCCAACCTCATGCAGCATCGCAGAGTTCACACTGGAGAAAGGCCTTATGAATGCAGCGAAT
GTGGGAAATCTTTTAGCCAAAACTTTAGCCTGATCTACCACCAGAGAGTTCACACTGGAGAAAGACCTCA
TGAGTGCAATGAATGTGGAAAATCCTTTAGCCGAAGCTCCAGCCTCATTCACCACCGGAGACTTCACACT
GGAGAAAGACCCTATGAGTGCAGTAAATGTGGGAAGTCATTTAAGCAAAGCTCCAGCTTCAGTTCACATC
GGAAAGTCCACACAGGGGAAAGGCCTTATGTGTGTGGGGAATGTGGGAAATCCTTTAGCCATAGCTCCAA
CCTTAAGAACCACCAGAGAGTTCACACTGGAGAAAGACCTGTTGAGTGCAGTGAATGTAGCAAATCCTTT
AGCTGTAAATCTAACCTCATTAAACACCTGAGAGTTCACACTGGAGAAAGGCCTTATGAGTGCAGTGAAT
GTGGGAAATCCTTTAGCCAAAGTTCTAGCCTCATTCAACACCGCAGAGTTCACACGGGAAAAAGGCCTTA
TCAGTGCAGTCAATGTGGGAAATCCTTTGGCTGCAAATCTGTCCTCATTCAACACCAGAGAGTTCACATT
GGAGAAAAGCCTTAGTAATGAACTAGTCCGTAACTTGAAAGTATTTCGATTTCTTGGCTTTATATATCTT
GTGGAAAGGACGACATGGTGGTGGCCCGCCTGTATCAACGCGTTAAGTCGACAATCAACCTCTGGATTAC
AAAATTTGTGAAAGATTGACTGGTATTCTTAACTATGTTGCTCCTTTTACGCTATGTGGATACGCTGCTT
TAATGCCTTTGTATCATGCTATTGCTTCCCGTATGGCTTTCATTTTCTCCTCCTTGTATAAATCCTGGTT
GCTGTCTCTTTATGAGGAGTTGTGGCCCGTTGTCAGGCAACGTGGCGTGGTGTGCACTGTGTTTGCTGAC
GCAACCCCCACTGGTTGGGGCATTGCCACCACCTGTCAGCTCCTTTCCGGGACTTTCGCTTTCCCCCTCC
CTATTGCCACGGCGGAACTCATCGCCGCCTGCCTTGCCCGCTGCTGGACAGGGGCTCGGCTGTTGGGCAC
TGACAATTCCGTGGTGTTGTCGGGGAAATCATCGTCCTTTCCTTGGCTGCTCGCCTGTGTTGCCACCTGG
ATTCTGCGCGGGACGTCCTTCTGCTACGTCCCTTCGGCCCTCAATCCAGCGGACCTTCCTTCCCGCGGCC
TGCTGCCGGCTCTGCGGCCTCTTCCGCGTCTTCGCCTTCGCCCTCAGACGAGTCGGATCTCCCTTTGGGC
CGCCTCCCCGCGTCGACTTTAAGACCAATGACTTACAAGGCAGCTGTAGATCTTAGCCACTTTTTAAAAG
AAAAGGGGGGACTGGAAGGGCTAATTCACTCCCAACGAAGACAAGATCTGCTTTTTGCTTGTACTGGGTC
TCTCTGGTTAGACCAGATCTGAGCCTGGGAGCTCTCTGGCTAACTAGGGAACCCACTGCTTAAGCCTCAA
TAAAGCTTGCCTTGAGTGCTTCAAGTAGTGTGTGCCCGTCTGTTGTGTGACTCTGGTAACTAGAGATCCC
TCAGACCCTTTTAGTCAGTGTGGAAAATCTCTAGCAGTACGTATAGTAGTTCATGTCATCTTATTATTCA
GTATTTATAACTTGCAAAGAAATGAATATCAGAGAGTGAGAGGAACTTGTTTATTGCAGCTTATAATGGT
TACAAATAAAGCAATAGCATCACAAATTTCACAAATAAAGCATTTTTTTCACTGCATTCTAGTTGTGGTT
TGTCCAAACTCATCAATGTATCTTATCATGTCTGGCTCTAGCTATCCCGCCCCTAACTCCGCCCATCCCG
CCCCTAACTCCGCCCAGTTCCGCCCATTCTCCGCCCCATGGCTGACTAATTTTTTTTATTTATGCAGAGG
CCGAGGCCGCCTCGGCCTCTGAGCTATTCCAGAAGTAGTGAGGAGGCTTTTTTGGAGGCCTAGGGACGTA
CCCAATTCGCCCTATAGTGAGTCGTATTACGCGCGCTCACTGGCCGTCGTTTTACAACGTCGTGACTGGG
AAAACCCTGGCGTTACCCAACTTAATCGCCTTGCAGCACATCCCCCTTTCGCCAGCTGGCGTAATAGCGA
AGAGGCCCGCACCGATCGCCCTTCCCAACAGTTGCGCAGCCTGAATGGCGAATGGG
[124 nt withheld, positions 7547-7670]
C
[91 nt withheld, positions 7672-7762]
A
[49 nt withheld, positions 7764-7812]
CCTTTGACGTTGGAGTCCACGTTCTTT
[37 nt withheld, positions 7840-7876]
ACCCTATCTCGGTCTATTCTTTTGATTTATAAGGGATTTTGCCGATTTCGGCCTATTGGTTAAAAAATGA
GCTGATTTAACAAAAATTTAACGCGAATTTTAACAAAATATTAACGCTTACAATTTAGGTGGCACTTTTC
GGGGAAATGTGCGCGGAACCCCTATTTGTTTATTTTTCTAAATACATTCAAATATGTATCCGCTCATGAG
ACAATAACCCTGATAAATGCTTCAATAATATTGAAAAAGGAAGAGTATGAGTATTCAACATTTCCGTGTC
GCCCTTATTCCCTTTTTTGCGGCATTTTGCCTTCCTGTTTTTGCTCACCCAGAAACGCTGGTGAAAGTAA
AAGATGCTGAAGATCAGTTGGGTGCACGAGTGGGTTACATCGAACTGGATCTCAACAGCGGTAAGATCCT
TGAGAGTTTTCGCCCCGAAGAACGTTTTCCAATGATGAGCACTTTTAAAGTTCTGCTATGTGGCGCGGTA
TTATCCCGTATTGACGCCGGGCAAGAGCAACTCGGTCGCCGCATACACTATTCTCAGAATGACTTGGTTG
AGTACTCACCAGTCACAGAAAAGCATCTTACGGATGGCATGACAGTAAGAGAATTATGCAGTGCTGCCAT
AACCATGAGTGATAACACTGCGGCCAACTTACTTCTGACAACGATCGGAGGACCGAAGGAGCTAACCGCT
TTTTTGCACAACATGGGGGATCATGTAACTCGCCTTGATCGTTGGGAACCGGAGCTGAATGAAGCCATAC
CAAACGACGAGCGTGACACCACGATGCCTGTAGCAATGGCAACAACGTTGCGCAAACTATTAACTGGCGA
ACTACTTACTCTAGCTTCCCGGCAACAATTAATAGACTGGATGGAGGCGGATAAAGTTGCAGGACCACTT
CTGCGCTCGGCCCTTCCGGCTGGCTGGTTTATTGCTGATAAATCTGGAGCCGGTGAGCGTGGGTCTCGCG
GTATCATTGCAGCACTGGGGCCAGATGGTAAGCCCTCCCGTATCGTAGTTATCTACACGACGGGGAGTCA
GGCAACTATGGATGAACGAAATAGACAGATCGCTGAGATAGGTGCCTCACTGATTAAGCATTGGTAACTG
TCAGACCAAGTTTACTCATATATACTTTAGATTGATTTAAAACTTCATTTTTAATTTAAAAGGATCTAGG
TGAAGATCCTTTTTGATAATCTCATGACCAAAATCCCTTAACGTGAGTTTTCGTTCCACTGAGCGTCAGA
CCCCGTAGAAAAGATCAAAGGATCTTCTTGAGATCCTTTTTTTCTGCGCGTAATCTGCTGCTTGCAAACA
AAAAAACCACCGCTACCAGCGGTGGTTTGTTTGCCGGATCAAGAGCTACCAACTCTTTTTCCGAAGGTAA
CTGGCTTCAGCAGAGCGCAGATACCAAATACTGTTCTTCTAGTGTAGCCGTAGTTAGGCCACCACTTCAA
GAACTCTGTAGCACCGCCTACATACCTCGCTCTGCTAATCCTGTTACCAGTGGCTGCTGCCAGTGGCGAT
AAGTCGTGTCTTACCGGGTTGGACTCAAGACGATAGTTACCGGATAAGGCGCAGCGGTCGGGCTGAACGG
GGGGTTCGTGCACACAGCCCAGCTTGGAGCGAACGACCTACACCGAACTGAGATACCTACAGCGTGAGCT
ATGAGAAAGCGCCACGCTTCCCGAAGGGAGAAAGGCGGACAGGTATCCGGTAAGCGGCAGGGTCGGAACA
GGAGAGCGCACGAGGGAGCTTCCAGGGGGAAACGCCTGGTATCTTTATAGTCCTGTCGGGTTTCGCCACC
TCTGACTTGAGCGTCGATTTTTGTGATGCTCGTCAGGGGGGCGGAGCCTATGGAAAAACGCCAGCAACGC
GGCCTTTTTACGGTTCCTGGCCTTTTGCTGGCCTTTTGCTCACATGTTCTTTCCTGCGTTATCCCCTGAT
TCTGTGGATAACCGTATTACCGCCTTTGAGTGAGCTGATACCGCTCGCCGCAGCCGAACGACCGAGCGCA
GCGAGTCAGTGAGCGAGGAAGCGGAAGAGCGCCCAATACGCAAACCGCCTCTCCCCGCGCGTTGGCCGAT
TCATTAATGCAGCTGGCACGACAGGTTTCCCGACTGGAAAGCGGGCAGTGAGCGCAACGCAATTAATGTG
AGTTAGCTCACTCATTAGGCACCCCAGGCTTTACACTTTATGCTTCCGGCTCGTATGTTGTGTGGAATTG
TGAGCGGATAACAATTTCACACAGGAAACAGCTATGACCATGATTACGCCAAGCGCGCAATTAACCCTCA
CTAAAGGGAACAAAAGCTGGAGCTGCAAGC
