>Addgene plasmid #144174 | TFORF1424 | depositor partial sequence | sequence record 284637 | Insert
ACCGCCACCATGCTCGGGTTCCCCCCGGGTCGCCCGCAGCTCCCGGTCCAGCTCCGCCCACAGACTCGGA
TGGCGACCGCACTGAGGGACCCGGCTTCGGGAAGTGTGACCTTTGAAGATGTGGCCGTGTACTTCTCCTG
GGAGGAATGGGATCTCCTTGATGAGGCTCAGAAACACCTGTACTTCGATGTGATGCTGGAGAACTTTGCA
CTTACGTCCTCCCTGGGACTTATATCATCCTGGTCTCATGTAGTTGCTCAACTAGGGCTAGGGGAAGTGC
CCTCTGTTCTTCACAGGATGTTCATGACTCCAGCCTCAGCAAGATGGGATCAGAGAGGGCCTGGCCTACA
TGAATGGCACTTGGGAAAAGGCATGTCATCAGGTTGTTGGTGTGGAGTGGAACATGAGGAAACACCTTCT
GAACAGAGAATTTCTGGAGAAAGAGTGCCACAGTTCAGGACTTCCAAAGAAGGTTCATCTTCCCAGAATG
CCGACTCCTGTGAAATATGTTGCCTGGTCTTGAGAGATATTTTGCACTTGGCTGAACACCAAGGAACAAA
CTGCGGGCAGAAACTACACACATGTGGAAAACAATTCTACATCAGTGCAAATCTTCAACAGCACCAGAGG
CAGCACATTACAGAGGCACCTTTCAGAAGTTATGTGGACACTGCCTCGTTTACACAGAGTTGCATAGTCC
ATGTGTCGGAGAAACCCTTTACCTGCAGGGAGATCAGGAAAGACTTCCTGGCCAACATGAGGTTTCTCCA
TCAAGACGCCACTCAAACAGGGGAGAAGCCAAATAACAGTAACAAGTGTGCGGTGGCCTTTTACAGTGGA
AAAAGTCATCACAACTGGGGAAAATGCAGTAAAGCCTTTAGCCACATAGACACACTTGTTCAGGACCAGA
GAATCCTCACTAGAGAAGGACTTTTTGAGTGCAGTAAATGTGGGAAAGCATGTACGCGAAGATGTAACCT
CATTCAGCACCAGAAAGTCCACAGTGAAGAAAGGCCTTATGAATGCAATGAATGTGGAAAATTCTTTACC
TACTACTCCAGTTTCATTATACATCAGAGAGTTCATACTGGAGAAAGGCCTTATGCGTGCCCTGAATGTG
GGAAATCGTTTAGTCAGATATACAGCCTCAATAGCCATAGGAAAGTTCACACTGGAGAAAGGCCTTATGA
ATGTGGGGAATGTGGGAAATCTTTTAGCCAAAGGTCCAACCTCATGCAGCATCGCAGAGTTCACACTGGA
GAAAGGCCTTATGAATGCAGCGAATGTGGGAAATCTTTTAGCCAAAACTTTAGCCTGATCTACCACCAGA
GAGTTCACACTGGAGAAAGACCTCATGAGTGCAATGAATGTGGAAAATCCTTTAGCCGAAGCTCCAGCCT
CATTCACCACCGGAGACTTCACACTGGAGAAAGACCCTATGAGTGCAGTAAATGTGGGAAGTCATTTAAG
CAAAGCTCCAGCTTCAGTTCACATCGGAAAGTCCACACAGGGGAAAGGCCTTATGTGTGTGGGGAATGTG
GGAAATCCTTTAGCCATAGCTCCAACCTTAAGAACCACCAGAGAGTTCACACTGGAGAAAGACCTGTTGA
GTGCAGTGAATGTAGCAAATCCTTTAGCTGTAAATCTAACCTCATTAAACACCTGAGAGTTCACACTGGA
GAAAGGCCTTATGAGTGCAGTGAATGTGGGAAATCCTTTAGCCAAAGTTCTAGCCTCATTCAACACCGCA
GAGTTCACACGGGAAAAAGGCCTTATCAGTGCAGTCAATGTGGGAAATCCTTTGGCTGCAAATCTGTCCT
CATTCAACACCAGAGAGTTCACATTGGAGAAAAGCCTTAGTAATGAACTAGTCCGTAACTTGAAAGTATT
TCGATTTCTTGGCTTTATATATCTTGTGGAAAGGACGACATGGTGGTGGCCCGCCTGTATCA
