>Addgene plasmid #144174 | TFORF1424 | depositor partial sequence | sequence record 284638 | Barcode
CATGGTGGTGGCCCGCCTGTATCA
